>Addgene plasmid #24990 | pEX-YFP-hLC3ΔG | depositor partial sequence | sequence record 11539 | Author sequence
ATGCCGTCGGAGAAGACCTTCAAGCAGCGCCGCACCTTCGAACAAAGAGTAGAAGATGTCCGACTTATTC
GAGAGCAGCATCCAACCAAAATCCCGGTGATAATAGAACGATACAAGGGTGAGAAGCAGCTTCCTGTTCT
GGATAAAACAAAGTTCCTTGTACCTGACCATGTCAACATGAGTGAGCTCATCAAGATAATTAGAAGGCGC
TTACAGCTCAATGCTAATCAGGCCTTCTTCCTGTTGGTGAACGGACACAGCATGGTCAGCGTCTCCACAC
CAATCTCAGAGGTGTATGAGAGTGAGAAAGATGAAGATGGATTCCTGTACATGGTCTACGCCTCCCAGGA
GACGTTCATGAAATTGTCAGTGTAA
