>Addgene plasmid #24990 | pEX-YFP-hLC3ΔG | addgene partial sequence | sequence record 30959 | 24990 with Bglob-pA-R
CAGCCACCACCTTCTGATAGGCAGCCTGCACCTGAGGAGTGAATTGAGCTCCCGGGCTCGACTTACACTG
ACAATTTCATGAACGTCTCCTGGGAGGCGTAGACCATGTACAGGAATCCATCTTCATCTTTCTCACTCTC
ATACACCTCTGAGATTGGTGTGGAGACGCTGACCATGCTGTGTCCGTTCACCAACAGGAAGAAGGCCTGA
TTAGCATTGAGCTGTAAGCGCCTTCTAATTATCTTGATGAGCTCACTCATGTTGACATGGTCAGGTACAA
GGAACTTTGTTTTATCCAGAACAGGAAGCTGCTTCTCACCCTTGTATCGTTCTATTATCACCGGGATTTT
GGTTGGATGCTGCTCTCGAATAAGTCGGACATCTTCTACTCTTTGTTCGAAGGTGCGGCGCTGCTTGAAG
GTCTTCTCCGACGGCATAGATCTGAGTCCGGACTTGTACAGCTCGTCCATGCCGAGAGTGATCCCGGCGG
CGGTCACGAACTCCAGCAGGACCATGTGATCGCGCTTCTCGTTGGGGTCTTTGCTCAGGGCGGACTGGTA
GCTCAGGTAGTGGTTGTCGGGCAGCAGCACGGGGCCGTCGCCGATGGGGGTGTTCTGCTGGTAGTGGTCG
GCGAGCTGCACGCTGCCGTCCTCGATGTTGTGGCGGATCTTGAAGTTCACCTTGATGCCGTTCTTCTGCT
TGTCGGCCATGATATAGACGTTGTGGCTGTTGTAGTTGTACTCCAGCTTGTGCCCCAGGATGTTGCCGTC
CTCCTTGAAGTCGATGCCCTTCAGCTCGATGCGGTTCACCAGGGTGTCGCCCTCGAACTTCACCTCGGCG
CGGGTCTTGTAGTTGCCGTCGTCCTTGA
