[The description below was written by a language model from this plasmid's Addgene catalogue record.]
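Description:
pEX-YFP-hLC3ΔG is a mammalian expression plasmid built on the pCXN2 backbone (about 6 kb without the insert). It is maintained in E. coli as a high-copy plasmid under ampicillin selection and carries a neomycin resistance marker, so stably transfected mammalian cells can be selected with G418. The record does not name the promoter driving the insert and provides no feature table, so the origin of replication, polyadenylation signal and other regulatory elements are not documented here.

The payload is a roughly 375 bp human MAP1LC3B (LC3B) coding sequence fused in frame behind EYFP, which is supplied by the backbone as an N-terminal tag. The insert was placed by restriction cloning between a BglII site, which is retained, and a SalI/XhoI junction that was destroyed in the process. The LC3B sequence carries a deletion of a glycine, recorded as position 121. In wild-type LC3, a C-terminal glycine is exposed by proteolytic processing and then conjugated to phosphatidylethanolamine, the lipidation step that converts cytosolic LC3-I to membrane-bound LC3-II and recruits it to autophagosomes. A ΔG mutant lacking this residue is expected to be unable to undergo lipidation, so the fluorescent fusion should not be specifically incorporated into autophagosomal membranes.

As the associated publication title indicates, the construct is one of a set of fluorescent protein–LC3 negative controls in four colours. It is typically used alongside the matching wild-type YFP-LC3 reporter in imaging-based autophagy assays, to distinguish genuine autophagosome labelling from puncta caused by aggregation or overexpression.
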