Addgene plasmid #24990: pEX-YFP-hLC3ΔG
Depositing lab: Isei Tanida. Depositing organization: Japan Institute for Health Security. Publication: Consideration about negative controls for LC3 and expression vectors for four colored fluorescent protein-LC3 negative controls. Tanida I, Yamaji T, Ueno T, Ishiura S, Kominami E, Hanada K. Autophagy. 2008 Jan 1. 4(1):131-4. PubMed 18000393.
Backbone
  Vector backbone: pCXN2
  Backbone size w/o insert (bp): 6000
  Vector type: Mammalian Expression
  Selectable markers: Neomycin (select with G418)
Growth in bacteria
  Bacterial resistance: Ampicillin, 100 μg/mL
  Growth temperature: 37°C
  Growth strain: DH5alpha
  Copy number: High Copy
Gene/Insert
  Gene/Insert name: a mutant human MAP1-LC3B fused with EYFP
  Species: H. sapiens (human)
  Insert size (bp): 375
  Mutation: deleted Gly at 121
  Entrez Gene: MAP1LC3B (a.k.a. ATG8F, LC3B, MAP1A/1BLC3, MAP1LC3B-a)
  Tag / fusion protein: EYFP (N terminal on backbone)
  Cloning method: Restriction Enzyme; 5′ cloning site Bgl2 (not destroyed); 3′ cloning site SalI/XhoI (destroyed during cloning)
  Sequencing primers: 5′ GFP-C
Terms and licenses: Academic/Nonprofit Terms; Industry Terms: Not Available to Industry
How to cite: pEX-YFP-hLC3ΔG was a gift from Isei Tanida (Addgene plasmid # 24990 ; http://n2t.net/addgene:24990 ; RRID:Addgene_24990)
